>Addgene plasmid #119800 | KFP05 | addgene full sequence | sequence record 232097 | Addgene NGS Result
ACAGAGTTTTGGTAATGACAGCTTCTGTAGACTCGCGCTTCTGTCCATCATGCCAAGACTCTAAACCTGC
TCGAGAAGCACCAGCGAAAACCAGTTTTGCTCACAGATTTTACGAGCTGCTGCGTCATACAGGGAAATGA
AGAGCATGAAGCGCTAAAGAGTTCCGACCCATTCCTGGGAATTGCGGGGAACCTCCATCATACTCGGCGC
TGTCGAGAAACAAGAATACAGCCAAGCGGGGCTGGACGCCGCATTGAGAAAGATTTTTGCAGCTCTAACA
GCCCCAAGCCAGCAGGCAAGCACCCTTTCCAGCGCCCCCAGAGCCCAGAGGCTCACTCATAGAATCACGA
TTCTCCTAGGGCAAAGCCGCAATGGCCCTCTAGGCTGGATTCCGAGTAGGGGAGTCATTTCAGACGAGCG
ATCGCCAACAATGCAAACTCAGCGTTGATGCCACATGTTTTCTCAGAATTCTTGATGGTTCTCAATGGTG
AGCTAGAGGGATACAAAAGTTCAAGAAACCAAGCACTGAACTGGGCAAATATCAAAGCAACATCTGGGCT
TTACCGAGGACTTACATTTTGGCCAAAATCTAAAGAGAGCTGGGGCACTGGCAAGAATTTTATTTTTTAT
AGAGAGACTATTTTCCAGATAAGCACTGGCCTTGAAGTCGACGGCAAAATATTGCATCGCTCCAGCCAGT
CGTTATCCCTGTAATAAACTGGATATTCACCATGACGGCTGCCTATTTCACTCATTCCACGGAATACGAA
GCAGTTTCGTCTGACGTCGCTAACTTGTCAGAAACTCCAAGTTCTGAAGCCGTGGAAACAGCGGTCTCTA
GCCGCCAGTCAACCGATCTGATTCGGCTGTATTTACAAGACATCGGGCGAGTCCGTCTCCTTGGGCGCGA
TGAAGAGGTGAGTGAGGCACGGTGGGTGCAGCGCTACATGCAGTTGTTGGCGGTTCGGAATTGCGTCGCC
GTTGAAGAAGGAGGGGTTCTCAAGGATTACGTTGACCTGCAGGAAGGCCGCGATCGCCTGACCGCGCAGC
TGGGTCACCGTCCTTCCTTTGAAGCTTGGGCCAAGATTGTCGATTGTTCCTTGACTGAATTACGCCAAGC
ACTACAACTGGGGCTGCATCGCTGGGCTGAAGTCTGCCAGCTCGATCTTGAGGAATTAAAGCAGGTCTGC
AAAGAAGGCCAGCGAGCTAAAGATCACATGATCAAGGCCAACCTCCGTTTAGTTGTTTCCGTCGCTAAAA
AATATCAAAACCGAGGACTAGAGCTTCTCGATCTCGTTCAAGAAGGCACCCTAGGACTAGAGCGGGCTGT
TGAGAAGTTCGACCCGACGAAAGGCTATCGATTTAGTACCTATGCCTATTGGTGGATTCGTCAGGGAATT
ACCCGCGCGATCGCAACCCAAAGTCGGACGATTCGCTTGCCCGTCCATGTGACGGAGAAATTAAACCGGA
TCAAAAAAGCCCAGCGCAAAATTGCGCAAACAAAGGGCAGAACTGCCAACCTTGAGGAGATTGCTCAAGA
ACTTGAGATGACCCCCGATCAAGTGCGGGAAGTCCTGTTGCGGGTGCCCAAATCGATTTCCCTAGAAACC
CGTGTTGGCAAGGAAAAGGATACGGAGCTAGGGGATTTGCTGGAAACCACCGATTTCACCCCAGAAGAAC
GATTGACTCAGGAATCCCTCAGCAATGATCTGCAGCGGTTATTGCTCGAACTCAATCACCGCGAACGCGA
TGTAATTCGGATGCGGTTTGGTCTGCGCGATGGGCAGATTTATTCCCTCGCTGAAATTGGGCAAGTGCTC
GACCTATCGCGTGAGCGAGTTCGCCAGATTGAGGCTAAGGCCCTGCAAAAGCTGCGGCATCCGCGACGAC
GCAATCAGATCCGTGACTATTTGGAGTTGTTGCACGGCAGCGGCAGCGATTACAAAGATCACGATGGCGA
TTACAAAGATCACGATATCGATTACAAAGATGATGATGATAAATAGACCCGGGCTCGAGCTAGCAAGCTT
GGCCGGATCCGGCCGGATCCGGAGTTTGTAGAAACGCAAAAAGGCCATCCGTCAGGATGGCCTTCTGCTT
AATTTGATGCCTGGCAGTTTATGGCGGGCGTCCTGCCCGCCACCCTCCGGGCCGTTGCTTCGCAACGTTC
AAATCCGCTCCCGGCGGATTTGTCCTACTCAGGAGAGCGTTCACCGACAAACAACAGATAAAACGAAAGG
CCCAGTCTTTCGACTGAGCCTTTCGTTTTATTTGATGCCTGGCAGTTCCCTACTCTCGCATGGGGAGACC
CCACACTACCATCGGCGCTACGGCGTTTCACTTCTGAGTTCGGCATGGGGTCAGGTGGGACCACCGCGCT
ACTGCCGCCAGGCAAATTCTGTTTTATCAGCCGTTACCCCACCTACTAGCTAATCCCATCTGGGCACATC
CGATGGCAAGAGGCCCGAAGGTCCCCCTCTTTGGTCTTGCGACGTTATGCGGTATTAGCTACCGTTTCCA
GTAGTTATCCCCCTCCATCAGGCAGTTTCCCAGACATTACTCACCCGTCCGCCACTCGTCAGCAAAGAAG
CAAGCTTAGATCCACTAGTGACGCACACCGTGGAAACGGATGAAGGCACGAACCCAGTTGACATAAGCCT
GTTCGGTTCGTAAACTGTAATGCAAGTAGCGTATGCGCTCACGCAACTGGTCCAGAACCTTGACCGAACG
CAGCGGTGGTAACGGCGCAGTGGCGGTTTTCATGGCTTGTTATGACTGTTTTTTTGTACAGTCTATGCCT
CGGGCATCCAAGCAGCAAGCGCGTTACGCCGTGGGTCGATGTTTGATGTTATGGAGCAGCAACGATGTTA
CGCAGCAGCAACGATGTTACGCAGCAGGGCAGTCGCCCTAAAACAAAGTTAGGTGGCTCAAGTATGGGCA
TCATTCGCACATGTAGGCTCGGCCCTGACCAAGTCAAATCCATGCGGGCTGCTCTTGATCTTTTCGGTCG
TGAGTTCGGAGACGTAGCCACCTACTCCCAACATCAGCCGGACTCCGATTACCTCGGGAACTTGCTCCGT
AGTAAGACATTCATCGCGCTTGCTGCCTTCGACCAAGAAGCGGTTGTTGGCGCTCTCGCGGCTTACGTTC
TGCCCAAGTTTGAGCAGCCGCGTAGTGAGATCTATATCTATGATCTCGCAGTCTCCGGCGAGCACCGGAG
GCAGGGCATTGCCACCGCGCTCATCAATCTCCTCAAGCATGAGGCCAACGCGCTTGGTGCTTATGTGATC
TACGTGCAAGCAGATTACGGTGACGATCCCGCAGTGGCTCTCTATACAAAGTTGGGCATACGGGAAGAAG
TGATGCACTTTGATATCGACCCAAGTACCGCCACCTAACAATTCGTTCAAGCCGAGATCGGCTTCCCGGC
CGCGGAGTTGTTCGGTAAATTGTCACAACGCCGCACTAGTGGATCTGGTAACCCCAGCGCGGAGATCTCG
CAGCGTAAAGCCGTCATGGCAGGTGATGAAGTTAATGGTGCGTCCGGCATACCATTGGTCTGTGCTGTAG
ACATCGGGGCTACCCAGCAGGCGTTGACTGAGGGCGTAAGTACAGCCCTGATCTCCACGCCAAAAACGCC
GAATATCGTCCCGGAAGGGACCGTTCCAAGTCCCAAAGCGATCGCCAATAAAGGTACCAACCTGATATAA
GCCGGCTGCGTCCCAAGCTTCAGCAATGAGCTTCGTACCGGCCAAAACCGGATCGGAATCAATCGCCCAA
AGCAAGGGCGGATCCGATAGGGGGTTGCCATTGGCATCACGACTCAGCACCGACGCAAGGTCAAAGCGGA
AGCCATCGACGTGCATTTCCGAGACCCAATAACGCAGGCAATCGAGAATCAGCGATCGCACGATCGAATT
GTTAGCTTTGACGGTGTTGCCGCAGCCGGTGTAGTTGCGATAGCCCGCCTGTTCATCCAGCAGATAGTAG
GTTGAATTCGCTAGACCTTTGAAAGACAGCGTTGGACCGTCTTCATTCCCTTCAGCAGTGTGGTTGAACA
CCACGTCGAGAATCACCTCAATCCCTGCTTGGTGGAGCGCCTTGACGAGGTCGCGGAACTCATCAACTGG
ACCAAGTGGATCATGGCGAGAGCTGTAGGCTGCGTGGGGCGCAAAAAAAGCCATGGTGCTGTAGCCCCAG
TAGTTCTCGCGTCCTAAGGGGGCATCTTGGCGATCGAACTGGTGCACCGGCAGCAACTCAACGGCCGTGA
CGCCGAGGGATTGCAGGTAGGGAATTTTTTCGATTAGACCAGCGTAGGTGCCACGTTTTTCAGGGGCGAC
GCCGGAATTGGGATGCTTGGTGAAGCCGCCAACATGCAGCTCATAGATTACTGTGCGAGCGTAGGGTGTG
CGTGGATGGCGATCGGATCCTCTACGCCGGACGCATCGTGGCCGGCATCACCGGCGCCACAGGTGCGGTT
GCTGGCGCCTATATCGCCGACATCACCGATGGGGAAGATCGGGCTCGCCACTTCGGGCTCATGAGCGCTT
GTTTCGGCGTGGGTATGGTGGCAGGCCCCGTGGCCGGGGGACTGTTGGGCGCCATCTCCTTGCATGCACC
ATTCCTTGCGGCGGCGGTGCTCAACGGCCTCAACCTACTACTGGGCTGCTTCCTAATGCAGGAGTCGCAT
AAGGGAGAGCGTCGACCGATGCCCTTGAGAGCCTTCAACCCAGTCAGCTCCTTCCGGTGGGCGCGGGGCA
TGACTATCGTCGCCGCACTTATGACTGTCTTCTTTATCATGCAACTCGTAGGACAGGTGCCGGCAGCGCT
CTGGGTCATTTTCGGCGAGGACCGCTTTCGCTGGAGCGCGACGATGATCGGCCTGTCGCTTGCGGTATTC
GGAATCTTGCACGCCCTCGCTCAAGCCTTCGTCACTGGTCCCGCCACCAAACGTTTCGGCGAGAAGCAGG
CCATTATCGCCGGCATGGCGGCCGACGCGCTGGGCTACGTCTTGCTGGCGTTCGCGACGCGAGGCTGGAT
GGCCTTCCCCATTATGATTCTTCTCGCTTCCGGCGGCATCGGGATGCCCGCGTTGCAGGCCATGCTGTCC
AGGCAGGTAGATGACGACCATCAGGGACAGCTTCAAGGATCGCTCGCGGCTCTTACCAGCCTAACTTCGA
TCATTGGACCGCTGATCGTCACGGCGATTTATGCCGCCTCGGCGAGCACATGGAACGGGTTGGCATGGAT
TGTAGGCGCCGCCCTATACCTTGTCTGCCTCCCCGCGTTGCGTCGCGGTGCATGGAGCCGGGCCACCTCG
ACCTGAATGGAAGCCGGCGGCACCTCGCTAACGGATTCACCACTCCAAGAATTGGAGCCAATCAATTCTT
GCGGAGAACTGTGAATGCGCAAACCAACCCTTGGCAGAACATATCCATCGCGTCCGCCATCTCCAGCAGC
CGCACGCGGCGCATCTCGGGCAGCGTTGGGTCCTGGCCACGGGTGCGCATGATCGTGCTCCTGTCGTTGA
GGACCCGGCTAGGCTGGCGGGGTTGCCTTACTGGTTAGCAGAATGAATCACCGATACGCGAGCGAACGTG
AAGCGACTGCTGCTGCAAAACGTCTGCGACCTGAGCAACAACATGAATGGTCTTCGGTTTCCGTGTTTCG
TAAAGTCTGGAAACGCGGAAGTCAGCGCCCTGCACCATTATGTTCCGGATCTGCATCGCAGGATGCTGCT
GGCTACCCTGTGGAACACCTACATCTGTATTAACGAAGCGCTGGCATTGACCCTGAGTGATTTTTCTCTG
GTCCCGCCGCATCCATACCGCCAGTTGTTTACCCTCACAACGTTCCAGTAACCGGGCATGTTCATCATCA
GTAACCCGTATCGTGAGCATCCTCTCTCGTTTCATCGGTATCATTACCCCCATGAACAGAAATCCCCCTT
ACACGGAGGCATCAGTGACCAAACAGGAAAAAACCGCCCTTAACATGGCCCGCTTTATCAGAAGCCAGAC
ATTAACGCTTCTGGAGAAACTCAACGAGCTGGACGCGGATGAACAGGCAGACATCTGTGAATCGCTTCAC
GACCACGCTGATGAGCTTTACCGCAGCTGCCTCGCGCGTTTCGGTGATGACGGTGAAAACCTCTGACACA
TGCAGCTCCCGGAGACGGTCACAGCTTGTCTGTAAGCGGATGCCGGGAGCAGACAAGCCCGTCAGGGCGC
GTCAGCGGGTGTTGGCGGGTGTCGGGGCGCAGCCATGACCCAGTCACGTAGCGATAGCGGAGTGTATACT
GGCTTAACTATGCGGCATCAGAGCAGATTGTACTGAGAGTGCACCATATGCGGTGTGAAATACCGCACAG
ATGCGTAAGGAGAAAATACCGCATCAGGCGCTCTTCCGCTTCCTCGCTCACTGACTCGCTGCGCTCGGTC
GTTCGGCTGCGGCGAGCGGTATCAGCTCACTCAAAGGCGGTAATACGGTTATCCACAGAATCAGGGGATA
ACGCAGGAAAGAACATGTGAGCAAAAGGCCAGCAAAAGGCCAGGAACCGTAAAAAGGCCGCGTTGCTGGC
GTTTTTCCATAGGCTCCGCCCCCCTGACGAGCATCACAAAAATCGACGCTCAAGTCAGAGGTGGCGAAAC
CCGACAGGACTATAAAGATACCAGGCGTTTCCCCCTGGAAGCTCCCTCGTGCGCTCTCCTGTTCCGACCC
TGCCGCTTACCGGATACCTGTCCGCCTTTCTCCCTTCGGGAAGCGTGGCGCTTTCTCATAGCTCACGCTG
TAGGTATCTCAGTTCGGTGTAGGTCGTTCGCTCCAAGCTGGGCTGTGTGCACGAACCCCCCGTTCAGCCC
GACCGCTGCGCCTTATCCGGTAACTATCGTCTTGAGTCCAACCCGGTAAGACACGACTTATCGCCACTGG
CAGCAGCCACTGGTAACAGGATTAGCAGAGCGAGGTATGTAGGCGGTGCTACAGAGTTCTTGAAGTGGTG
GCCTAACTACGGCTACACTAGAAGGACAGTATTTGGTATCTGCGCTCTGCTGAAGCCAGTTACCTTCGGA
AAAAGAGTTGGTAGCTCTTGATCCGGCAAACAAACCACCGCTGGTAGCGGTGGTTTTTTTGTTTGCAAGC
AGCAGATTACGCGCAGAAAAAAAGGATCTCAAGAAGATCCTTTGATCTTTTCTACGGGGTCTGACGCTCA
GTGGAACGAAAACTCACGTTAAGGGATTTTGGTCATGAGATTATCAAAAAGGATCTTCACCTAGATCCTT
TTAAATTAAAAATGAAGTTTTAAATCAATCTAAAGTATATATGAGTAAACTTGGTCTGACAGTTACCAAT
GCTTAATCAGTGAGGCACCTATCTCAGCGATCTGTCTATTTCGTTCATCCATAGTTGCCTGACTCCCCGT
CGTGTAGATAACTACGATACGGGAGGGCTTACCATCTGGCCCCAGTGCTGCAATGATACCGCGAGACCCA
CGCTCACCGGCTCCAGATTTATCAGCAATAAACCAGCCAGCCGGAAGGGCCGAGCGCAGAAGTGGTCCTG
CAACTTTATCCGCCTCCATCCAGTCTATTAATTGTTGCCGGGAAGCTAGAGTAAGTAGTTCGCCAGTTAA
TAGTTTGCGCAACGTTGTTGCCATTGCTGCAGGCATCGTGGTGTCACGCTCGTCGTTTGGTATGGCTTCA
TTCAGCTCCGGTTCCCAACGATCAAGGCGAGTTACATGATCCCCCATGTTGTGCAAAAAAGCGGTTAGCT
CCTTCGGTCCTCCGATCGTTGTCAGAAGTAAGTTGGCCGCAGTGTTATCACTCATGGTTATGGCAGCACT
GCATAATTCTCTTACTGTCATGCCATCCGTAAGATGCTTTTCTGTGACTGGTGAGTACTCAACCAAGTCA
TTCTGAGAATAGTGTATGCGGCGACCGAGTTGCTCTTGCCCGGCGTCAACACGGGATAATACCGCGCCAC
ATAGCAGAACTTTAAAAGTGCTCATCATTGGAAAACGTTCTTCGGGGCGAAAACTCTCAAGGATCTTACC
GCTGTTGAGATCCAGTTCGATGTAACCCACTCGTGCACCCAACTGATCTTCAGCATCTTTTACTTTCACC
AGCGTTTCTGGGTGAGCAAAAACAGGAAGGCAAAATGCCGCAAAAAAGGGAATAAGGGCGACACGGAAAT
GTTGAATACTCATACTCTTCCTTTTTCAATATTATTGAAGCATTTATCAGGGTTATTGTCTCATGAGCGG
ATACATATTTGAATGTATTTAGAAAAATAAACAAATAGGGGTTCCGCGCACATTTCCCCGAAAAGTGCCA
CCTGACGTCTAAGAAACCATTATTATCATGACATTAACCTATAAAAATAGGCGTATCACGAGGCCCTTTC
GTCTTCAAGAATTCTCATGTTTGACAGCTTATCATCGATAAGCTTTAATGCGGTAGTTTATCACAGTTAA
ATTGCTAACGCAGTCAGGCACCGTGTATGAAATCTAACAATGCGCTCATCGTCATCCTCGGCACCGTCAC
CCTGGATGCTGTAGGCATAGGCTTGGTTATGCCGGTACTGCCGGGCCTCTTGCGGGATATCGTCCATTCC
GACAGCATCGCCAGTCACTATGGCGTGCTGCTAGCGCTATATGCGTTGATGCAATTTCTATGCGCACCCG
TTCTCGGAGCACTGTCCGACCGCTTTGGCCGCCGCCCAGTCCTGCTCGCTTCGCTACTTGGAGCCACTAT
CGACTACGCGATCATGGCGACCACACCCGTCCTGTGGATCCCAGGCTCAGTGTGGTTCGCATCTTTTGAT
GATCACCACTGGACGCAACACAGTAGGGCAATTCAAGAGCATCCAAAGCCTCTTCAACCCCAGGAACGGC
TTGTAGATGCGTTTCTAACGCGATACGGGTACGGCGTTGATAGTGCTGAACAAAGTCAGGGGGTGGAGGA
TTGCCTAACCGTCGCTCAATTAGTTTGAGACAGTCAGCCATGGAATGACCCACAAACTGCTCAAACATGT
CATCCAAAGTCACCAACAGACCCAGTTCATTGAGCATGTCTGCAAAGACGCGATTAGTGATGCGTTCGCT
ATCAACAAGCACACCATCACAGTCGAAAATCACCAGCTGAAACGGTGAAGTTTGCATTGTTTTTAAGCAC
GAGCCATCAACAGTAAGAGCGATCGCGCTGGGACGATGTAATCGCGCCGTAGGCAGGGTTTTGCCTCATC
CGGCAGATGACAAGCTTCAAGATTCGGCAGTGAAGTATCGAGCAAGCGATACCAAACGCGGCCGCGAGGA
GGCCTCGGCAACTGGAAGCGCAGGTCTTCCCAGTAAGCATTAAAGGCTAGGTAAAGCCATTCCTGCTGGC
GAGGATGGCAGAGACTGACGGCCAGACTGTGGGACCACAGCGCCCAATCGGGTTGTTTGAGTTTGACGCC
ATGCCAGATGGCATAGGGACGACGCGGATGGGGTTCGTTCTGCAGCAGTTCGTTCTGTTGGAACATCACC
AGCGACTGGGAAAGTTCAATCAGGCGGCGACTGAACACCAAGAAATCGGCATGGCGATCGCACAGCGACC
AATCAAACCAGCTGATCTCATTGTCTTGGCAGTAGGCGTTATTGTTACCCTGCTGACTGCGTTTGACCTC
ATCGCCCATCGTCAGCATCGGTGTGCCCTGGGCGAGGAATAACGTGGCGAGCAAATTGCGCTGCTGCCGT
TCCCGTAAGCTCAGAATCGTGGGGTCATCGGTCTCTCCTTCAATGCCGTAGTTCCAGCTGTAGTTGTCAT
TGGTCCCGTCCCGATTGTTCTCTCCATTGGCAAAGTTGTGCTTCTGGCTATAGCTGACTCGTCACGGGTA
ACCGATATCGTCGACAGGCCTCTAGGATCTGCAGTAGCTCAGTGCCAACTGCACCGGTCGCTCCAAGAAT
TGCAACGCGATAGCCCTGTGACAATGACAACCTCCTAACCCCAAACAGCATCGATAGCGAAAGCAGACAA
CTCTGCGCCCATTGTCTGGCGGCGCATCGGCAC
Features (pLannotate 1.2.2; 18 found; start..end, strand, type, name):
    837..1910    +  CDS            sigA2: SIGA2_SYNE7 - Also known as rpoD2. Experimental evidence at protein level: Swiss-Prot protein existence level 1. Sigma factors are initiation factors that promote the attachment of RNA polymerase to specific initiation sites and are then released. This sigma factor is a component of the biological clock pathway that affects the circadian expression of a subset of genes in this bacterium. From Synechococcus elongatus (strain PCC 7942 / FACHB-805) (Anacystis nidulans R2).
   1980..2002    +  CDS            2xFLAG (fragment): two tandem FLAG® epitope tags
   2069..2096    -  terminator     rrnB T2 terminator: transcription terminator T2 from the E. coli rrnB gene
   2188..2274    -  terminator     rrnB T1 terminator: Escherichia coli rrnB; transcription terminator T1 from the E. coli rrnB gene
   2364..2594    -  ncRNA          SSU rRNA archaea: Accession: RF01959 - Archaeal small subunit ribosomal RNA
   2648..2676    +  promoter       Pc promoter: intI1 (promoter lies within the coding sequence); class 1 integron promoter
   2865..3398    +  CDS            GmR: gentamycin acetyltransferase; aacC1; confers resistance to gentamycin
   3495..4424    -  CDS            glgX (fragment): GLGX_ECOLI - Also known as glyX. Experimental evidence at protein level: Swiss-Prot protein existence level 1. Removes maltotriose and maltotetraose chains that are attached by 1,6-alpha-linkage to the limit dextrin main chain, generating a debranched limit dextrin. Shows only very little activity with native glycogen. From Escherichia coli (strain K12).
   4425..5326    +  CDS            TcR (fragment): tetracycline efflux protein; tet; confers resistance to tetracycline
   5568..5948    -  CDS            YPB1_ECOLX: Protein predicted: Swiss-Prot protein existence level 4. From Escherichia coli.
   5965..6156    +  CDS            rop: Rop protein, which maintains plasmids at low copy number; rop
   6258..6398    +  misc_feature   bom: basis of mobility region from pBR322
   6584..7172    -  rep_origin     ori: high-copy-number ColE1/pMB1/pBR322/pUC origin of replication
   7343..8203    -  CDS            AmpR: β-lactamase; bla; confers resistance to ampicillin, carbenicillin, and related antibiotics
   8204..8308    -  promoter       AmpR promoter: bla
   8421..8449    +  promoter       tet promoter: E. coli promoter for tetracycline efflux protein gene
   8497..8791    +  CDS            TcR (fragment): tetracycline efflux protein; tet; confers resistance to tetracycline
   9178..9858    -  CDS            glgX (fragment): GLGX_MYCTU - Also known as treX. Experimental evidence at protein level: Swiss-Prot protein existence level 1. From Mycobacterium tuberculosis (strain ATCC 25618 / H37Rv).
