[The description below was written by a language model from this plasmid's Addgene catalogue record and pLannotate feature annotations shown in this document.]
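Description:
KFP05 is a pBR322-derived integration plasmid built to insert an epitope-tagged sigma factor gene into neutral site 2.2 of the Synechococcus elongatus PCC 7942 chromosome. It is maintained in E. coli through a ColE1/pMB1-type origin accompanied by rop and the bom mobilisation region, and is selected with ampicillin via the bla gene and its native promoter. The tetracycline resistance gene of the parent backbone appears only as two separated fragments, consistent with the cyanobacterial cassette having been cloned into and disrupting it.

The payload is Synpcc7942_1849, described in the record as RpoD5. The automated annotation labels this roughly 1.1 kb coding sequence by similarity to the related group 2 sigma factor sigA2/rpoD2 of the same organism, so that label is best read as a homology match rather than a conflict with the catalogue identity. A partial match to a tandem FLAG tag lies a short distance downstream of the annotated coding region, in keeping with a C-terminal epitope tag, although the exact tag composition is not stated. No promoter is annotated upstream of the gene, and the record does not say what drives its expression. Next to it are the rrnB T1 and T2 terminators and a gentamicin acetyltransferase gene under the class 1 integron Pc promoter, which would provide selection for integrants in the cyanobacterium. Two glgX-like fragments bracket this cassette and probably represent the genomic homology arms that direct double-crossover recombination at the neutral site.

The associated study concerns a sigma factor cascade in circadian transcription, so the tagged protein would suit antibody-based detection or immunoprecipitation of RpoD5, though specific assays are not listed.
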