Addgene plasmid #119800: KFP05
Purpose: RpoD5 epitope tagged construct for integration at neutral site 2.2
Depositing lab: Erin O'Shea. Depositing organization: Harvard University. Publication: An RpaA-Dependent Sigma Factor Cascade Sets the Timing of Circadian Transcriptional Rhythms in Synechococcus elongatus. Fleming KE, O'Shea EK. Cell Rep. 2018 Dec 11;25(11):2937-2945.e3. doi: 10.1016/j.celrep.2018.11.049. PubMed 30540929.
Backbone
  Vector backbone: Vector for targeting integration at neutral site 2.2 in ATCC PCC7942 genome
  Vector type: Bacterial Expression
Growth in bacteria
  Bacterial resistance: Ampicillin, 100 μg/mL
  Growth temperature: 37°C
  Growth strain: DH5alpha
  Copy number: Unknown
Gene/Insert
  Gene/Insert name: Synpcc7942_1849
  Entrez Gene: Synpcc7942_1849 (a.k.a. Synpcc7942_1849)
Terms and licenses: Academic/Nonprofit Terms; Industry Terms: Not Available to Industry
How to cite: KFP05 was a gift from Erin O'Shea (Addgene plasmid # 119800 ; http://n2t.net/addgene:119800 ; RRID:Addgene_119800)
