>Addgene plasmid #119800 | KFP05 | depositor partial sequence | sequence record 226843 | ATCC PCC7942 1916020 to 1916619 bps (contains promoter)
AAATGAAGAGCATGAAGCGCTAAAGAGTTCCGACCCATTCCTGGGAATTGCGGGGAACCTCCATCATACT
CGGCGCTGTCGAGAAACAAGAATACAGCCAAGCGGGGCTGGACGCCGCATTGAGAAAGATTTTTGCAGCT
CTAACAGCCCCAAGCCAGCAGGCAAGCACCCTTTCCAGCGCCCCCAGAGCCCAGAGGCTCACTCATAGAA
TCACGATTCTCCTAGGGCAAAGCCGCAATGGCCCTCTAGGCTGGATTCCGAGTAGGGGAGTCATTTCAGA
CGAGCGATCGCCAACAATGCAAACTCAGCGTTGATGCCACATGTTTTCTCAGAATTCTTGATGGTTCTCA
ATGGTGAGCTAGAGGGATACAAAAGTTCAAGAAACCAAGCACTGAACTGGGCAAATATCAAAGCAACATC
TGGGCTTTACCGAGGACTTACATTTTGGCCAAAATCTAAAGAGAGCTGGGGCACTGGCAAGAATTTTATT
TTTTATAGAGAGACTATTTTCCAGATAAGCACTGGCCTTGAAGTCGACGGCAAAATATTGCATCGCTCCA
GCCAGTCGTTATCCCTGTAATAAACTGGATATTCACC
