>Addgene plasmid #119800 | KFP05 | depositor partial sequence | sequence record 226844 | ATCC PCC7942 1916620 to 191781 bps (CDS for rpoD5 without stop codon)
ATGACGGCTGCCTATTTCACTCATTCCACGGAATACGAAGCAGTTTCGTCTGACGTCGCTAACTTGTCAG
AAACTCCAAGTTCTGAAGCCGTGGAAACAGCGGTCTCTAGCCGCCAGTCAACCGATCTGATTCGGCTGTA
TTTACAAGACATCGGGCGAGTCCGTCTCCTTGGGCGCGATGAAGAGGTGAGTGAGGCACGGTGGGTGCAG
CGCTACATGCAGTTGTTGGCGGTTCGGAATTGCGTCGCCGTTGAAGAAGGAGGGGTTCTCAAGGATTACG
TTGACCTGCAGGAAGGCCGCGATCGCCTGACCGCGCAGCTGGGTCACCGTCCTTCCTTTGAAGCTTGGGC
CAAGATTGTCGATTGTTCCTTGACTGAATTACGCCAAGCACTACAACTGGGGCTGCATCGCTGGGCTGAA
GTCTGCCAGCTCGATCTTGAGGAATTAAAGCAGGTCTGCAAAGAAGGCCAGCGAGCTAAAGATCACATGA
TCAAGGCCAACCTCCGTTTAGTTGTTTCCGTCGCTAAAAAATATCAAAACCGAGGACTAGAGCTTCTCGA
TCTCGTTCAAGAAGGCACCCTAGGACTAGAGCGGGCTGTTGAGAAGTTCGACCCGACGAAAGGCTATCGA
TTTAGTACCTATGCCTATTGGTGGATTCGTCAGGGAATTACCCGCGCGATCGCAACCCAAAGTCGGACGA
TTCGCTTGCCCGTCCATGTGACGGAGAAATTAAACCGGATCAAAAAAGCCCAGCGCAAAATTGCGCAAAC
AAAGGGCAGAACTGCCAACCTTGAGGAGATTGCTCAAGAACTTGAGATGACCCCCGATCAAGTGCGGGAA
GTCCTGTTGCGGGTGCCCAAATCGATTTCCCTAGAAACCCGTGTTGGCAAGGAAAAGGATACGGAGCTAG
GGGATTTGCTGGAAACCACCGATTTCACCCCAGAAGAACGATTGACTCAGGAATCCCTCAGCAATGATCT
GCAGCGGTTATTGCTCGAACTCAATCACCGCGAACGCGATGTAATTCGGATGCGGTTTGGTCTGCGCGAT
GGGCAGATTTATTCCCTCGCTGAAATTGGGCAAGTGCTCGACCTATCGCGTGAGCGAGTTCGCCAGATTG
AGGCTAAGGCCCTGCAAAAGCTGCGGCATCCGCGACGACGCAATCAGATCCGTGACTATTTGGAGTTGTT
GCAC
