>Addgene plasmid #119800 | KFP05 | depositor partial sequence | sequence record 226845 | Epitope tag sequence (encodes GSGSDYKDHDGDYKDHDIDYKDDDDK)
GGCAGCGGCAGCGATTACAAAGATCACGATGGCGATTACAAAGATCACGATATCGATTACAAAGATGATG
ATGATAAA
